>Addgene plasmid #75717 | LRRK1 gRNA (BRDN0001148931) | addgene full sequence | sequence record 184428 | Addgene Assembled Sequence
CCCGGGTGCAAAGATGGATAAAGTTTTAAACAGAGAGGAATCTTTGCAGCTAATGGACCTTCTAGGTCTT
GAAAGGAGTGGGAATTGGCTCCGGTGCCCGTCAGTGGGCAGAGCGCACATCGCCCACAGTCCCCGAGAAG
TTGGGGGGAGGGGTCGGCAATTGATCCGGTGCCTAGAGAAGGTGGCGCGGGGTAAACTGGGAAAGTGATG
TCGTGTACTGGCTCCGCCTTTTTCCCGAGGGTGGGGGAGAACCGTATATAAGTGCAGTAGTCGCCGTGAA
CGTTCTTTTTCGCAACGGGTTTGCCGCCAGAACACAGGTAAGTGCCGTGTGTGGTTCCCGCGGGCCTGGC
CTCTTTACGGGTTATGGCCCTTGCGTGCCTTGAATTACTTCCACCTGGCTGCAGTACGTGATTCTTGATC
CCGAGCTTCGGGTTGGAAGTGGGTGGGAGAGTTCGAGGCCTTGCGCTTAAGGAGCCCCTTCGCCTCGTGC
TTGAGTTGAGGCCTGGCCTGGGCGCTGGGGCCGCCGCGTGCGAATCTGGTGGCACCTTCGCGCCTGTCTC
GCTGCTTTCGATAAGTCTCTAGCCATTTAAAATTTTTGATGACCTGCTGCGACGCTTTTTTTCTGGCAAG
ATAGTCTTGTAAATGCGGGCCAAGATCTGCACACTGGTATTTCGGTTTTTGGGGCCGCGGGCGGCGACGG
GGCCCGTGCGTCCCAGCGCACATGTTCGGCGAGGCGGGGCCTGCGAGCGCGGCCACCGAGAATCGGACGG
GGGTAGTCTCAAGCTGGCCGGCCTGCTCTGGTGCCTGGCCTCGCGCCGCCGTGTATCGCCCCGCCCTGGG
CGGCAAGGCTGGCCCGGTCGGCACCAGTTGCGTGAGCGGAAAGATGGCCGCTTCCCGGCCCTGCTGCAGG
GAGCTCAAAATGGAGGACGCGGCGCTCGGGAGAGCGGGCGGGTGAGTCACCCACACAAAGGAAAAGGGCC
TTTCCGTCCTCAGCCGTCGCTTCATGTGACTCCACGGAGTACCGGGCGCCGTCCAGGCACCTCGATTAGT
TCTCGAGCTTTTGGAGTACGTCGTCTTTAGGTTGGGGGGAGGGGTTTTATGCGATGGAGTTTCCCCACAC
TGAGTGGGTGGAGACTGAAGTTAGGCCAGCTTGGCACTTGATGTAATTCTCCTTGGAATTTGCCCTTTTT
GAGTTTGGATCTTGGTTCATTCTCAAGCCTCAGACAGTGGTTCAAAGTTTTTTTCTTCCATTTCAGGTGT
CGTGACGTACGGCCACCATGACCGAGTACAAGCCCACGGTGCGCCTCGCCACCCGCGACGACGTCCCCAG
GGCCGTACGCACCCTCGCCGCCGCGTTCGCCGACTACCCCGCCACGCGCCACACCGTCGATCCGGACCGC
CACATCGAGCGGGTCACCGAGCTGCAAGAACTCTTCCTCACGCGCGTCGGGCTCGACATCGGCAAGGTGT
GGGTCGCGGACGACGGCGCCGCCGTGGCGGTCTGGACCACGCCGGAGAGCGTCGAAGCGGGGGCGGTGTT
CGCCGAGATCGGCCCGCGCATGGCCGAGTTGAGCGGTTCCCGGCTGGCCGCGCAGCAACAGATGGAAGGC
CTCCTGGCGCCGCACCGGCCCAAGGAGCCCGCGTGGTTCCTGGCCACCGTCGGAGTCTCGCCCGACCACC
AGGGCAAGGGTCTGGGCAGCGCCGTCGTGCTCCCCGGAGTGGAGGCGGCCGAGCGCGCCGGGGTGCCCGC
CTTCCTGGAGACCTCCGCGCCCCGCAACCTCCCCTTCTACGAGCGGCTCGGCTTCACCGTCACCGCCGAC
GTCGAGGTGCCCGAAGGACCGCGCACCTGGTGCATGACCCGCAAGCCCGGTGCCTGAACGCGTTAAGTCG
ACAATCAACCTCTGGATTACAAAATTTGTGAAAGATTGACTGGTATTCTTAACTATGTTGCTCCTTTTAC
GCTATGTGGATACGCTGCTTTAATGCCTTTGTATCATGCTATTGCTTCCCGTATGGCTTTCATTTTCTCC
TCCTTGTATAAATCCTGGTTGCTGTCTCTTTATGAGGAGTTGTGGCCCGTTGTCAGGCAACGTGGCGTGG
TGTGCACTGTGTTTGCTGACGCAACCCCCACTGGTTGGGGCATTGCCACCACCTGTCAGCTCCTTTCCGG
GACTTTCGCTTTCCCCCTCCCTATTGCCACGGCGGAACTCATCGCCGCCTGCCTTGCCCGCTGCTGGACA
GGGGCTCGGCTGTTGGGCACTGACAATTCCGTGGTGTTGTCGGGGAAATCATCGTCCTTTCCTTGGCTGC
TCGCCTGTGTTGCCACCTGGATTCTGCGCGGGACGTCCTTCTGCTACGTCCCTTCGGCCCTCAATCCAGC
GGACCTTCCTTCCCGCGGCCTGCTGCCGGCTCTGCGGCCTCTTCCGCGTCTTCGCCTTCGCCCTCAGACG
AGTCGGATCTCCCTTTGGGCCGCCTCCCCGCGTCGACTTTAAGACCAATGACTTACAAGGCAGCTGTAGA
TCTTAGCCACTTTTTAAAAGAAAAGGGGGGACTGGAAGGGCTAATTCACTCCCAACGAAGACAAGATCTG
CTTTTTGCTTGTACTGGGTCTCTCTGGTTAGACCAGATCTGAGCCTGGGAGCTCTCTGGCTAACTAGGGA
ACCCACTGCTTAAGCCTCAATAAAGCTTGCCTTGAGTGCTTCAAGTAGTGTGTGCCCGTCTGTTGTGTGA
CTCTGGTAACTAGAGATCCCTCAGACCCTTTTAGTCAGTGTGGAAAATCTCTAGCAGTACGTATAGTAGT
TCATGTCATCTTATTATTCAGTATTTATAACTTGCAAAGAAATGAATATCAGAGAGTGAGAGGAACTTGT
TTATTGCAGCTTATAATGGTTACAAATAAAGCAATAGCATCACAAATTTCACAAATAAAGCATTTTTTTC
ACTGCATTCTAGTTGTGGTTTGTCCAAACTCATCAATGTATCTTATCATGTCTGGCTCTAGCTATCCCGC
CCCTAACTCCGCCCATCCCGCCCCTAACTCCGCCCAGTTCCGCCCATTCTCCGCCCCATGGCTGACTAAT
TTTTTTTATTTATGCAGAGGCCGAGGCCGCCTCGGCCTCTGAGCTATTCCAGAAGTAGTGAGGAGGCTTT
TTTGGAGGCCTAGGGACGTACCCAATTCGCCCTATAGTGAGTCGTATTACGCGCGCTCACTGGCCGTCGT
TTTACAACGTCGTGACTGGGAAAACCCTGGCGTTACCCAACTTAATCGCCTTGCAGCACATCCCCCTTTC
GCCAGCTGGCGTAATAGCGAAGAGGCCCGCACCGATCGCCCTTCCCAACAGTTGCGCAGCCTGAATGGCG
AATGGG
[124 nt withheld, positions 3367-3490]
C
[91 nt withheld, positions 3492-3582]
A
[49 nt withheld, positions 3584-3632]
CCTTTGACGTTGGAGTCCACGTTCTTT
[37 nt withheld, positions 3660-3696]
ACCCTATCTCGGTCTATTCTTTTGATTTATAAGGGATTTTGCCGATTTCGGCCTATTGGTTAAAAAATGA
GCTGATTTAACAAAAATTTAACGCGAATTTTAACAAAATATTAACGCTTACAATTTAGGTGGCACTTTTC
GGGGAAATGTGCGCGGAACCCCTATTTGTTTATTTTTCTAAATACATTCAAATATGTATCCGCTCATGAG
ACAATAACCCTGATAAATGCTTCAATAATATTGAAAAAGGAAGAGTATGAGTATTCAACATTTCCGTGTC
GCCCTTATTCCCTTTTTTGCGGCATTTTGCCTTCCTGTTTTTGCTCACCCAGAAACGCTGGTGAAAGTAA
AAGATGCTGAAGATCAGTTGGGTGCACGAGTGGGTTACATCGAACTGGATCTCAACAGCGGTAAGATCCT
TGAGAGTTTTCGCCCCGAAGAACGTTTTCCAATGATGAGCACTTTTAAAGTTCTGCTATGTGGCGCGGTA
TTATCCCGTATTGACGCCGGGCAAGAGCAACTCGGTCGCCGCATACACTATTCTCAGAATGACTTGGTTG
AGTACTCACCAGTCACAGAAAAGCATCTTACGGATGGCATGACAGTAAGAGAATTATGCAGTGCTGCCAT
AACCATGAGTGATAACACTGCGGCCAACTTACTTCTGACAACGATCGGAGGACCGAAGGAGCTAACCGCT
TTTTTGCACAACATGGGGGATCATGTAACTCGCCTTGATCGTTGGGAACCGGAGCTGAATGAAGCCATAC
CAAACGACGAGCGTGACACCACGATGCCTGTAGCAATGGCAACAACGTTGCGCAAACTATTAACTGGCGA
ACTACTTACTCTAGCTTCCCGGCAACAATTAATAGACTGGATGGAGGCGGATAAAGTTGCAGGACCACTT
CTGCGCTCGGCCCTTCCGGCTGGCTGGTTTATTGCTGATAAATCTGGAGCCGGTGAGCGTGGGTCTCGCG
GTATCATTGCAGCACTGGGGCCAGATGGTAAGCCCTCCCGTATCGTAGTTATCTACACGACGGGGAGTCA
GGCAACTATGGATGAACGAAATAGACAGATCGCTGAGATAGGTGCCTCACTGATTAAGCATTGGTAACTG
TCAGACCAAGTTTACTCATATATACTTTAGATTGATTTAAAACTTCATTTTTAATTTAAAAGGATCTAGG
TGAAGATCCTTTTTGATAATCTCATGACCAAAATCCCTTAACGTGAGTTTTCGTTCCACTGAGCGTCAGA
CCCCGTAGAAAAGATCAAAGGATCTTCTTGAGATCCTTTTTTTCTGCGCGTAATCTGCTGCTTGCAAACA
AAAAAACCACCGCTACCAGCGGTGGTTTGTTTGCCGGATCAAGAGCTACCAACTCTTTTTCCGAAGGTAA
CTGGCTTCAGCAGAGCGCAGATACCAAATACTGTTCTTCTAGTGTAGCCGTAGTTAGGCCACCACTTCAA
GAACTCTGTAGCACCGCCTACATACCTCGCTCTGCTAATCCTGTTACCAGTGGCTGCTGCCAGTGGCGAT
AAGTCGTGTCTTACCGGGTTGGACTCAAGACGATAGTTACCGGATAAGGCGCAGCGGTCGGGCTGAACGG
GGGGTTCGTGCACACAGCCCAGCTTGGAGCGAACGACCTACACCGAACTGAGATACCTACAGCGTGAGCT
ATGAGAAAGCGCCACGCTTCCCGAAGGGAGAAAGGCGGACAGGTATCCGGTAAGCGGCAGGGTCGGAACA
GGAGAGCGCACGAGGGAGCTTCCAGGGGGAAACGCCTGGTATCTTTATAGTCCTGTCGGGTTTCGCCACC
TCTGACTTGAGCGTCGATTTTTGTGATGCTCGTCAGGGGGGCGGAGCCTATGGAAAAACGCCAGCAACGC
GGCCTTTTTACGGTTCCTGGCCTTTTGCTGGCCTTTTGCTCACATGTTCTTTCCTGCGTTATCCCCTGAT
TCTGTGGATAACCGTATTACCGCCTTTGAGTGAGCTGATACCGCTCGCCGCAGCCGAACGACCGAGCGCA
GCGAGTCAGTGAGCGAGGAAGCGGAAGAGCGCCCAATACGCAAACCGCCTCTCCCCGCGCGTTGGCCGAT
TCATTAATGCAGCTGGCACGACAGGTTTCCCGACTGGAAAGCGGGCAGTGAGCGCAACGCAATTAATGTG
AGTTAGCTCACTCATTAGGCACCCCAGGCTTTACACTTTATGCTTCCGGCTCGTATGTTGTGTGGAATTG
TGAGCGGATAACAATTTCACACAGGAAACAGCTATGACCATGATTACGCCAAGCGCGCAATTAACCCTCA
CTAAAGGGAACAAAAGCTGGAGCTGCAAGCTTAATGTAGTCTTATGCAATACTCTTGTAGTCTTGCAACA
TGGTAACGATGAGTTAGCAACATGCCTTACAAGGAGAGAAAAAGCACCGTGCATGCCGATTGGTGGAAGT
AAGGTGGTACGATCGTGCCTTATTAGGAAGGCAACAGACGGGTCTGACATGGATTGGACGAACCACTGAA
TTGCCGCATTGCAGAGATATTGTATTTAAGTGCCTAGCTCGATACATAAACGGGTCTCTCTGGTTAGACC
AGATCTGAGCCTGGGAGCTCTCTGGCTAACTAGGGAACCCACTGCTTAAGCCTCAATAAAGCTTGCCTTG
AGTGCTTCAAGTAGTGTGTGCCCGTCTGTTGTGTGACTCTGGTAACTAGAGATCCCTCAGACCCTTTTAG
TCAGTGTGGAAAATCTCTAGCAGTGGCGCCCGAACAGGGACTTGAAAGCGAAAGGGAAACCAGAGGAGCT
CTCTCGACGCAGGACTCGGCTTGCTGAAGCGCGCACGGCAAGAGGCGAGGGGCGGCGACTGGTGAGTACG
CCAAAAATTTTGACTAGCGGAGGCTAGAAGGAGAGAGATGGGTGCGAGAGCGTCAGTATTAAGCGGGGGA
GAATTAGATCGCGATGGGAAAAAATTCGGTTAAGGCCAGGGGGAAAGAAAAAATATAAATTAAAACATAT
AGTATGGGCAAGCAGGGAGCTAGAACGATTCGCAGTTAATCCTGGCCTGTTAGAAACATCAGAAGGCTGT
AGACAAATACTGGGACAGCTACAACCATCCCTTCAGACAGGATCAGAAGAACTTAGATCATTATATAATA
CAGTAGCAACCCTCTATTGTGTGCATCAAAGGATAGAGATAAAAGACACCAAGGAAGCTTTAGACAAGAT
AGAGGAAGAGCAAAACAAAAGTAAGACCACCGCACAGCAAGCGGCCGCTGATCTTCAGACCTGGAGGAGG
AGATATGAGGGACAATTGGAGAAGTGAATTATATAAATATAAAGTAGTAAAAATTGAACCATTAGGAGTA
GCACCCACCAAGGCAAAGAGAAGAGTGGTGCAGAGAGAAAAAAGAGCAGTGGGAATAGGAGCTTTGTTCC
TTGGGTTCTTGGGAGCAGCAGGAAGCACTATGGGCGCAGCGTCAATGACGCTGACGGTACAGGCCAGACA
ATTATTGTCTGGTATAGTGCAGCAGCAGAACAATTTGCTGAGGGCTATTGAGGCGCAACAGCATCTGTTG
CAACTCACAGTCTGGGGCATCAAGCAGCTCCAGGCAAGAATCCTGGCTGTGGAAAGATACCTAAAGGATC
AACAGCTCCTGGGGATTTGGGGTTGCTCTGGAAAACTCATTTGCACCACTGCTGTGCCTTGGAATGCTAG
TTGGAGTAATAAATCTCTGGAACAGATTTGGAATCACACGACCTGGATGGAGTGGGACAGAGAAATTAAC
AATTACACAAGCTTAATACACTCCTTAATTGAAGAATCGCAAAACCAGCAAGAAAAGAATGAACAAGAAT
TATTGGAATTAGATAAATGGGCAAGTTTGTGGAATTGGTTTAACATAACAAATTGGCTGTGGTATATAAA
ATTATTCATAATGATAGTAGGAGGCTTGGTAGGTTTAAGAATAGTTTTTGCTGTACTTTCTATAGTGAAT
AGAGTTAGGCAGGGATATTCACCATTATCGTTTCAGACCCACCTCCCAACCCCGAGGGGACCCAGAGAGG
GCCTATTTCCCATGATTCCTTCATATTTGCATATACGATACAAGGCTGTTAGAGAGATAATTAGAATTAA
TTTGACTGTAAACACAAAGATATTAGTACAAAATACGTGACGTAGAAAGTAATAATTTCTTGGGTAGTTT
GCAGTTTTAAAATTATGTTTTAAAATGGACTATCATATGCTTACCGTAACTTGAAAGTATTTCGATTTCT
TGGCTTTATATATCTTGTGGAAAGGACGAAACACCGCGACGACGTGCAGTACCTGAGTTTTAGAGCTAGA
AATAGCAAGTTAAAATAAGGCTAGTCCGTTATCAACTTGAAAAAGTGGCACCGAGTCGGTGCTTTTTTAA
GCTTGGCGTAACTAGATCTTGAGACAAATGGCAGTATTCATCCACAATTTTAAAAGAAAAGGGGGGATTG
GGGGGTACAGTGCAGGGGAAAGAATAGTAGACATAATAGCAACAGACATACAAACTAAAGAATTACAAAA
ACAAATTACAAAAATTCAAAATTTTCGGGTTTATTACAGGGACAGCAGAGATCCACTTTGGCGCCGGCTC
GAGGGGG
Features (pLannotate 1.2.2; 29 found; start..end, strand, type, name):
     14..80      +  CDS            small t antigen (fragment): SV40 (simian virus 40) small t antigen
    106..317     +  promoter       EF-1α core promoter: core promoter for human elongation factor EF-1α
    318..1256    +  intron         EF-1α intron A: intron upstream of the start codon of human EF-1α
   1278..1877    +  CDS            PuroR (fragment): puromycin N-acetyltransferase; pac from Streptomyces; confers resistance to puromycin
   1893..2481    +  misc_feature   WPRE: woodchuck hepatitis virus posttranscriptional regulatory element
   2532..2551    +  misc_feature   cPPT/CTS (fragment): central polypurine tract and central termination sequence of HIV-1
   2553..2786    +  LTR            3' LTR (ΔU3): self-inactivating 3' long terminal repeat (LTR) from HIV-1
   2864..2985    +  polyA_signal   SV40 poly(A) signal: SV40 polyadenylation signal
   3025..3160    +  rep_origin     SV40 ori: SV40 origin of replication
   3181..3199    -  promoter       T7 promoter: promoter for bacteriophage T7 RNA polymerase
   3207..3362    +  CDS            lacZα (fragment): LacZα fragment of β-galactosidase; lacZ fragment
   3367..3795    +  rep_origin     f1 ori (sequence partly withheld): f1 bacteriophage origin of replication; arrow indicates direction of (+) strand synthesis
   3848..3952    +  promoter       AmpR promoter: bla
   3953..4813    +  CDS            AmpR: β-lactamase; bla; confers resistance to ampicillin, carbenicillin, and related antibiotics
   4984..5572    +  rep_origin     ori: high-copy-number ColE1/pMB1/pBR322/pUC origin of replication
   5755..5847    +  CDS            lacI (fragment): lac repressor; lacI; The lac repressor binds to the lac operator to inhibit transcription in E. coli. This inhibition can be relieved by adding lactose or isopropyl-β-D-thiogalactopyranoside (IPTG).
   5860..5881    +  protein_bind   CAP binding site: CAP binding activates transcription in the presence of cAMP. E. coli catabolite activator protein
   5896..5926    +  promoter       lac promoter: promoter for the E. coli lac operon
   5934..5950    +  protein_bind   lac operator: The lac repressor binds to the lac operator to inhibit transcription in E. coli. This inhibition can be relieved by adding lactose or isopropyl-β-D-thiogalactopyranoside (IPTG). lac repressor encoded by lacI
   5995..6013    +  promoter       T3 promoter: promoter for bacteriophage T3 RNA polymerase
   6041..6267    +  promoter       RSV promoter: Rous sarcoma virus enhancer/promoter
   6268..6448    +  LTR            5' LTR (truncated): truncated 5' long terminal repeat (LTR) from HIV-1
   6495..6620    +  misc_feature   HIV-1 Ψ: packaging signal of human immunodeficiency virus type 1
   6604..6967    +  CDS            HIV-1 gag (fragment): gag protein from human immunodeficiency virus 1; gag
   7113..7346    +  misc_feature   RRE: The Rev response element (RRE) of HIV-1 allows for Rev-dependent mRNA export from the nucleus to the cytoplasm.
   7723..7749    +  CDS            Rev (fragment): human immunodeficiency virus 1 (HIV-1) Rev protein; rev; enhances nuclear export of unspliced and incompletely spliced viral mRNAs
   7753..7993    +  promoter       U6 promoter: RNA polymerase III promoter for human U6 snRNA
   8023..8098    +  misc_RNA       gRNA scaffold: guide RNA scaffold for the Streptococcus pyogenes CRISPR/Cas9 system
   8154..8271    +  misc_feature   cPPT/CTS: central polypurine tract and central termination sequence of HIV-1
