[The description below was written by a language model from this plasmid's Addgene catalogue record and pLannotate feature annotations shown in this document.]
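Description:
LRRK1 gRNA (BRDN0001148931) is a third-generation lentiviral guide RNA plasmid built on the lentiGuide-Puro backbone, carrying a single CRISPR guide designed against the human LRRK1 transcript (leucine-rich repeat kinase 1, also known as RIPK6 or Roco1). It is propagated in E. coli as a high-copy plasmid through a ColE1/pUC-type origin with ampicillin selection (AmpR, β-lactamase). The annotated 8.3 kb sequence also contains an f1 origin, an SV40 origin and poly(A) signal, and leftover lac, T7 and T3 cloning-vector elements outside the viral genome.

The lentiviral cassette starts with an RSV promoter fused to a truncated HIV-1 5′ LTR, which makes genomic RNA production independent of Tat. This is followed by the Ψ packaging signal with a partial gag region, the Rev response element for Rev-dependent nuclear export, and a cPPT/CTS that aids nuclear import. The cassette ends in a ΔU3 self-inactivating 3′ LTR. Within it, a human U6 RNA polymerase III promoter drives the LRRK1-specific spacer joined to the Streptococcus pyogenes gRNA scaffold. A separate EF-1α core promoter with its intron A drives puromycin N-acetyltransferase, so transduced mammalian cells can be selected with puromycin, and a WPRE downstream enhances transcript expression.

The plasmid does not encode Cas9, so it has to be used with a separate Cas9 vector or in cells that already express Cas9. Its main use is knockout or disruption of LRRK1 in human cells. The guide belongs to a human kinome gRNA collection generated with optimized sgRNA design rules aimed at high on-target activity and low off-target effects.
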