Addgene plasmid #75717: LRRK1 gRNA (BRDN0001148931)
Purpose: 3rd generation lentiviral gRNA plasmid targeting human LRRK1
Depositing lab: John Doench & David Root. Depositing organization: Broad Institute. Publication: Optimized sgRNA design to maximize activity and minimize off-target effects of CRISPR-Cas9. Doench JG, Fusi N, Sullender M, Hegde M, Vaimberg EW, Donovan KF, Smith I, Tothova Z, Wilen C, Orchard R, Virgin HW, Listgarten J, Root DE. Nat Biotechnol. 2016 Jan 18. doi: 10.1038/nbt.3437. PubMed 26780180.
Backbone
  Vector backbone: lentiGuide-Puro
  Backbone manufacturer: Zhang Lab (Addgene plasmid # 52963)
  Vector type: Mammalian Expression, Lentiviral, CRISPR
  Selectable markers: Puromycin
Growth in bacteria
  Bacterial resistance: Ampicillin, 100 μg/mL
  Growth temperature: 37°C
  Growth strain: DH5alpha
  Copy number: High Copy
Gene/Insert
  Gene/Insert name: LRRK1 (alt names: LRRK1; NM_024652.4)
  gRNA/shRNA sequence: CGACGACGTGCAGTACCTGA
  Species: H. sapiens (human)
  Entrez Gene: LRRK1 (a.k.a. OSMD, RIPK6, Roco1)
  Promoter: hU6
  Cloning method: Unknown
  Sequencing primers: 5′ U6-F; 3′ pS2-R
Terms and licenses: Academic/Nonprofit Terms; Industry Terms: Not Available to Industry
Depositor comments: The gRNA was designed to target the following Genbank reference sequence(s): NM_024652.4. Note that this plasmid does NOT contain Cas9. It should be used in conjunction with lentiCas9-Blast (Addgene #52962) or otherwise with cell lines already expressing Cas9. Browse the full kinome gRNA library at http://www.addgene.org/pooled-library/broadgpp-human-kinome/ or visit http://www.broadinstitute.org/rnai/public/ for detailed protocols and information.
How to cite: LRRK1 gRNA (BRDN0001148931) was a gift from John Doench & David Root (Addgene plasmid # 75717 ; http://n2t.net/addgene:75717 ; RRID:Addgene_75717)
