>Addgene plasmid #75717 | LRRK1 gRNA (BRDN0001148931) | depositor partial sequence | sequence record 143177 | Target Sequence
CGACGACGTGCAGTACCTGA
