>Addgene plasmid #75717 | LRRK1 gRNA (BRDN0001148931) | addgene partial sequence | sequence record 184427 | hU6-F
ACGTGACGTAGAAAGTAATAATTTCTTGGGTAGTTTGCAGTTTTAAAATTATGTTTTAAAATGGACTATC
ATATGCTTACCGTAACTTGAAAGTATTTCGATTTCTTGGCTTTATATATCTTGTGGAAAGGACGAAACAC
CGCGACGACGTGCAGTACCTGAGTTTTAGAGCTAGAAATAGCAAGTTAAAATAAGGCTAGTCCGTTATCA
ACTTGAAAAAGTGGCACCGAGTCGGTGCTTTTTTAAGCTTGGCGTAACTAGATCTTGAGACAAATGGCAG
TATTCATCCACAATTTTAAAAGAAAAGGGGGGATTGGGGGGTACAGTGCAGGGGAAAGAATAGTAGACAT
AATAGCAACAGACATACAAACTAAAGAATTACAAAAACAAATTACAAAAATTCAAAATTTTCGGGTTTAT
TACAGGGACAGCAGAGATCCACTTTGGCGCCGGCTCGAGGGGGCCCGGGTGCAAAGATGGATAAAGTTTT
AAACAGAGAGGAATCTTTGCAGCTAATGGACCTTCTAGGTCTTGAAAGGAGTGGGAATTGGCTCCGGTGC
CCGTCAGTGG
